>Addgene plasmid #183780 | pET-PC(1-86)-H6 | addgene full sequence | sequence record 360068 | Addgene NGS Result
TTCTCATGTTTGACAGCTTATCATCGATAAGCTTTAATGCGGTAGTTTATCACAGTTAAATTGCTAACGC
AGTCAGGCACCGTGTATGAAATCTAACAATGCGCTCATCGTCATCCTCGGCACCGTCACCCTGGATGCTG
TAGGCATAGGCTTGGTTATGCCGGTACTGCCGGGCCTCTTGCGGGATATCCGGATATAGTTCCTCCTTTC
AGCAAAAAACCCCTCAAGACCCGTTTAGAGGCCCCAAGGGGTTATGCTAGTTATTGCTCAGCGGTGGCAG
CAGCCAACTCAGCTTCCTTTCGGGCTTTGTTAGCAGCCGGATCCTTATTAATGGTGGTGATGGTGATGCA
TGCCTCGCTTGGAGGGAGTTCCGGAGGATTTGTTCGTTTGTTCGTAGATGTCGATGAGGCGGCGATCCAG
GATGTTTACCTCCGGTTCCCAGGTGTTGTAGCGCTGGTTCCAGCCCTTCCACTTGACACGGTACTCCACG
ACGCCCTTCTTAACGCGCTTTTGGATGATTTTCTCAGCCGCGTACACTAGATCGACTGGATCGTCGGTCG
CATTGTCGCGCCCCAACTTCCCCTTACTCCCCTTGCCTCGACCAGTCATATGTATATCTCCTTCTTAAAG
TTAAACAAAATTATTTCTAGAGGGGAATTGTTATCCGCTCACAATTCCCCTATAGTGAGTCGTATTAATT
TCGCGGGATCGAGATCTCGATCCTCTACGCCGGACGCATCGTGGCCGGCATCACCGGCGCCACAGGTGCG
GTTGCTGGCGCCTATATCGCCGACATCACCGATGGGGAAGATCGGGCTCGCCACTTCGGGCTCATGAGCG
CTTGTTTCGGCGTGGGTATGGTGGCAGGCCCCGTGGCCGGGGGACTGTTGGGCGCCATCTCCTTGCATGC
ACCATTCCTTGCGGCGGCGGTGCTCAACGGCCTCAACCTACTACTGGGCTGCTTCCTAATGCAGGAGTCG
CATAAGGGAGAGCGTCGAGATCCCGGACACCATCGAATGGCGCAAAACCTTTCGCGGTATGGCATGATAG
CGCCCGGAAGAGAGTCAATTCAGGGTGGTGAATGTGAAACCAGTAACGTTATACGATGTCGCAGAGTATG
CCGGTGTCTCTTATCAGACCGTTTCCCGCGTGGTGAACCAGGCCAGCCACGTTTCTGCGAAAACGCGGGA
AAAAGTGGAAGCGGCGATGGCGGAGCTGAATTACATTCCCAACCGCGTGGCACAACAACTGGCGGGCAAA
CAGTCGTTGCTGATTGGCGTTGCCACCTCCAGTCTGGCCCTGCACGCGCCGTCGCAAATTGTCGCGGCGA
TTAAATCTCGCGCCGATCAACTGGGTGCCAGCGTGGTGGTGTCGATGGTAGAACGAAGCGGCGTCGAAGC
CTGTAAAGCGGCGGTGCACAATCTTCTCGCGCAACGCGTCAGTGGGCTGATCATTAACTATCCGCTGGAT
GACCAGGATGCCATTGCTGTGGAAGCTGCCTGCACTAATGTTCCGGCGTTATTTCTTGATGTCTCTGACC
AGACACCCATCAACAGTATTATTTTCTCCCATGAAGACGGTACGCGACTGGGCGTGGAGCATCTGGTCGC
ATTGGGTCACCAGCAAATCGCGCTGTTAGCGGGCCCATTAAGTTCTGTCTCGGCGCGTCTGCGTCTGGCT
GGCTGGCATAAATATCTCACTCGCAATCAAATTCAGCCGATAGCGGAACGGGAAGGCGACTGGAGTGCCA
TGTCCGGTTTTCAACAAACCATGCAAATGCTGAATGAGGGCATCGTTCCCACTGCGATGCTGGTTGCCAA
CGATCAGATGGCGCTGGGCGCAATGCGCGCCATTACCGAGTCCGGGCTGCGCGTTGGTGCGGATATCTCG
GTAGTGGGATACGACGATACCGAAGACAGCTCATGTTATATCCCGCCGTTAACCACCATCAAACAGGATT
TTCGCCTGCTGGGGCAAACCAGCGTGGACCGCTTGCTGCAACTCTCTCAGGGCCAGGCGGTGAAGGGCAA
TCAGCTGTTGCCCGTCTCACTGGTGAAAAGAAAAACCACCCTGGCGCCCAATACGCAAACCGCCTCTCCC
CGCGCGTTGGCCGATTCATTAATGCAGCTGGCACGACAGGTTTCCCGACTGGAAAGCGGGCAGTGAGCGC
AACGCAATTAATGTAAGTTAGCTCACTCATTAGGCACCGGGATCTCGACCGATGCCCTTGAGAGCCTTCA
ACCCAGTCAGCTCCTTCCGGTGGGCGCGGGGCATGACTATCGTCGCCGCACTTATGACTGTCTTCTTTAT
CATGCAACTCGTAGGACAGGTGCCGGCAGCGCTCTGGGTCATTTTCGGCGAGGACCGCTTTCGCTGGAGC
GCGACGATGATCGGCCTGTCGCTTGCGGTATTCGGAATCTTGCACGCCCTCGCTCAAGCCTTCGTCACTG
GTCCCGCCACCAAACGTTTCGGCGAGAAGCAGGCCATTATCGCCGGCATGGCGGCCGACGCGCTGGGCTA
CGTCTTGCTGGCGTTCGCGACGCGAGGCTGGATGGCCTTCCCCATTATGATTCTTCTCGCTTCCGGCGGC
ATCGGGATGCCCGCGTTGCAGGCCATGCTGTCCAGGCAGGTAGATGACGACCATCAGGGACAGCTTCAAG
GATCGCTCGCGGCTCTTACCAGCCTAACTTCGATCATTGGACCGCTGATCGTCACGGCGATTTATGCCGC
CTCGGCGAGCACATGGAACGGGTTGGCATGGATTGTAGGCGCCGCCCTATACCTTGTCTGCCTCCCCGCG
TTGCGTCGCGGTGCATGGAGCCGGGCCACCTCGACCTGAATGGAAGCCGGCGGCACCTCGCTAACGGATT
CACCACTCCAAGAATTGGAGCCAATCAATTCTTGCGGAGAACTGTGAATGCGCAAACCAACCCTTGGCAG
AACATATCCATCGCGTCCGCCATCTCCAGCAGCCGCACGCGGCGCATCTCGGGCAGCGTTGGGTCCTGGC
CACGGGTGCGCATGATCGTGCTCCTGTCGTTGAGGACCCGGCTAGGCTGGCGGGGTTGCCTTACTGGTTA
GCAGAATGAATCACCGATACGCGAGCGAACGTGAAGCGACTGCTGCTGCAAAACGTCTGCGACCTGAGCA
ACAACATGAATGGTCTTCGGTTTCCGTGTTTCGTAAAGTCTGGAAACGCGGAAGTCAGCGCCCTGCACCA
TTATGTTCCGGATCTGCATCGCAGGATGCTGCTGGCTACCCTGTGGAACACCTACATCTGTATTAACGAA
GCGCTGGCATTGACCCTGAGTGATTTTTCTCTGGTCCCGCCGCATCCATACCGCCAGTTGTTTACCCTCA
CAACGTTCCAGTAACCGGGCATGTTCATCATCAGTAACCCGTATCGTGAGCATCCTCTCTCGTTTCATCG
GTATCATTACCCCCATGAACAGAAATCCCCCTTACACGGAGGCATCAGTGACCAAACAGGAAAAAACCGC
CCTTAACATGGCCCGCTTTATCAGAAGCCAGACATTAACGCTTCTGGAGAAACTCAACGAGCTGGACGCG
GATGAACAGGCAGACATCTGTGAATCGCTTCACGACCACGCTGATGAGCTTTACCGCAGCTGCCTCGCGC
GTTTCGGTGATGACGGTGAAAACCTCTGACACATGCAGCTCCCGGAGACGGTCACAGCTTGTCTGTAAGC
GGATGCCGGGAGCAGACAAGCCCGTCAGGGCGCGTCAGCGGGTGTTGGCGGGTGTCGGGGCGCAGCCATG
ACCCAGTCACGTAGCGATAGCGGAGTGTATACTGGCTTAACTATGCGGCATCAGAGCAGATTGTACTGAG
AGTGCACCATTGCGGTGTGAAATACCGCACAGATGCGTAAGGAGAAAATACCGCATCAGGCGCTCTTCCG
CTTCCTCGCTCACTGACTCGCTGCGCTCGGTCGTTCGGCTGCGGCGAGCGGTATCAGCTCACTCAAAGGC
GGTAATACGGTTATCCACAGAATCAGGGGATAACGCAGGAAAGAACATGTGAGCAAAAGGCCAGCAAAAG
GCCAGGAACCGTAAAAAGGCCGCGTTGCTGGCGTTTTTCCATAGGCTCCGCCCCCCTGACGAGCATCACA
AAAATCGACGCTCAAGTCAGAGGTGGCGAAACCCGACAGGACTATAAAGATACCAGGCGTTTCCCCCTGG
AAGCTCCCTCGTGCGCTCTCCTGTTCCGACCCTGCCGCTTACCGGATACCTGTCCGCCTTTCTCCCTTCG
GGAAGCGTGGCGCTTTCTCATAGCTCACGCTGTAGGTATCTCAGTTCGGTGTAGGTCGTTCGCTCCAAGC
TGGGCTGTGTGCACGAACCCCCCGTTCAGCCCGACCGCTGCGCCTTATCCGGTAACTATCGTCTTGAGTC
CAACCCGGTAAGACACGACTTATCGCCACTGGCAGCAGCCACTGGTAACAGGATTAGCAGAGCGAGGTAT
GTAGGCGGTGCTACAGAGTTCTTGAAGTGGTGGCCTAACTACGGCTACACTAGAAGGACAGTATTTGGTA
TCTGCGCTCTGCTGAAGCCAGTTACCTTCGGAAAAAGAGTTGGTAGCTCTTGATCCGGCAAACAAACCAC
CGCTGGTAGCGGTGGTTTTTTTGTTTGCAAGCAGCAGATTACGCGCAGAAAAAAAGGATCTCAAGAAGAT
CCTTTGATCTTTTCTACGGGGTCTGACGCTCAGTGGAACGAAAACTCACGTTAAGGGATTTTGGTCATGA
GATTATCAAAAAGGATCTTCACCTAGATCCTTTTAAATTAAAAATGAAGTTTTAAATCAATCTAAAGTAT
ATATGAGTAAACTTGGTCTGACAGTTACCAATGCTTAATCAGTGAGGCACCTATCTCAGCGATCTGTCTA
TTTCGTTCATCCATAGTTGCCTGACTCCCCGTCGTGTAGATAACTACGATACGGGAGGGCTTACCATCTG
GCCCCAGTGCTGCAATGATACCGCGAGACCCACGCTCACCGGCTCCAGATTTATCAGCAATAAACCAGCC
AGCCGGAAGGGCCGAGCGCAGAAGTGGTCCTGCAACTTTATCCGCCTCCATCCAGTCTATTAATTGTTGC
CGGGAAGCTAGAGTAAGTAGTTCGCCAGTTAATAGTTTGCGCAACGTTGTTGCCATTGCTGCAGGCATCG
TGGTGTCACGCTCGTCGTTTGGTATGGCTTCATTCAGCTCCGGTTCCCAACGATCAAGGCGAGTTACATG
ATCCCCCATGTTGTGCAAAAAAGCGGTTAGCTCCTTCGGTCCTCCGATCGTTGTCAGAAGTAAGTTGGCC
GCAGTGTTATCACTCATGGTTATGGCAGCACTGCATAATTCTCTTACTGTCATGCCATCCGTAAGATGCT
TTTCTGTGACTGGTGAGTACTCAACCAAGTCATTCTGAGAATAGTGTATGCGGCGACCGAGTTGCTCTTG
CCCGGCGTCAACACGGGATAATACCGCGCCACATAGCAGAACTTTAAAAGTGCTCATCATTGGAAAACGT
TCTTCGGGGCGAAAACTCTCAAGGATCTTACCGCTGTTGAGATCCAGTTCGATGTAACCCACTCGTGCAC
CCAACTGATCTTCAGCATCTTTTACTTTCACCAGCGTTTCTGGGTGAGCAAAAACAGGAAGGCAAAATGC
CGCAAAAAAGGGAATAAGGGCGACACGGAAATGTTGAATACTCATACTCTTCCTTTTTCAATATTATTGA
AGCATTTATCAGGGTTATTGTCTCATGAGCGGATACATATTTGAATGTATTTAGAAAAATAAACAAATAG
GGGTTCCGCGCACATTTCCCCGAAAAGTGCCACCTGACGTCTAAGAAACCATTATTATCATGACATTAAC
CTATAAAAATAGGCGTATCACGAGGCCCTTTCGTCTTCAAGAA
Features (pLannotate 1.2.2; 19 found; start..end, strand, type, name):
     10..38      +  promoter       tet promoter: E. coli promoter for tetracycline efflux protein gene
     86..190     +  CDS            TcR (fragment): tetracycline efflux protein; tet; confers resistance to tetracycline
    213..260     -  terminator     T7 terminator: transcription terminator for bacteriophage T7 RNA polymerase
    268..317     -  CDS            SET1 (fragment): solubility-enhancement tag derived from T7 phage gene 10B
    349..609     -  CDS            Pc (fragment): PC_DROME - Experimental evidence at protein level: Swiss-Prot protein existence level 1. Polycomb group (PcG) protein. PcG proteins act by forming multiprotein complexes, which are required to maintain the transcriptionally repressive state of homeotic genes throughout development. PcG proteins are not required to initiate repression, but to maintain it during later stages of development. Component of the PcG multiprotein PRC1 complex, a complex that acts via chromatin remodeling and modification of histones; it mediates monoubiquitination of histone H2A 'Lys-118', rendering chromatin heritabl
    617..639     -  RBS            RBS: efficient ribosome binding site from bacteriophage T7 gene 10 (Olins and Rangwala, 1989)
    654..678     -  protein_bind   lac operator: The lac repressor binds to the lac operator to inhibit transcription in E. coli. This inhibition can be relieved by adding lactose or isopropyl-β-D-thiogalactopyranoside (IPTG). lac repressor encoded by lacI
    679..697     -  promoter       T7 promoter: promoter for bacteriophage T7 RNA polymerase
    719..998     +  CDS            TcR (fragment): tetracycline efflux protein; tet; confers resistance to tetracycline
   1006..1083    +  promoter       lacI promoter: lacI
   1084..2166    +  CDS            lacI: lac repressor; lacI; The lac repressor binds to the lac operator to inhibit transcription in E. coli. This inhibition can be relieved by adding lactose or isopropyl-β-D-thiogalactopyranoside (IPTG).
   2179..2200    +  protein_bind   CAP binding site: CAP binding activates transcription in the presence of cAMP. E. coli catabolite activator protein
   2215..2839    +  CDS            TcR (fragment): tetracycline efflux protein; tet; confers resistance to tetracycline
   3081..3461    -  CDS            YPB1_ECOLX: Protein predicted: Swiss-Prot protein existence level 4. From Escherichia coli.
   3478..3669    +  CDS            rop: Rop protein, which maintains plasmids at low copy number; rop
   3771..3910    +  misc_feature   bom: basis of mobility region from pBR322
   4096..4684    -  rep_origin     ori: high-copy-number ColE1/pMB1/pBR322/pUC origin of replication
   4855..5715    -  CDS            AmpR: β-lactamase; bla; confers resistance to ampicillin, carbenicillin, and related antibiotics
   5716..5820    -  promoter       AmpR promoter: bla
