[The description below was written by a language model from this plasmid's Addgene catalogue record and pLannotate feature annotations shown in this document.]
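Description:
pET-PC(1-86)-H6 is a bacterial expression plasmid built on the pET-11d backbone for producing an N-terminal fragment of the Drosophila melanogaster Polycomb (Pc) protein in E. coli. The 258 bp insert encodes residues 1–86 of Pc, derived from a full-length Pc cDNA clone and placed between NdeI and NsiI sites, with a six-histidine tag fused at the C-terminus for metal-affinity purification. The sequenced plasmid is about 5.9 kb.

Expression follows the standard pET arrangement. A bacteriophage T7 promoter with an adjacent lac operator drives the coding sequence, which is preceded by the efficient T7 gene 10 ribosome binding site and followed by a T7 terminator. The plasmid carries its own lacI gene and promoter, so the lac repressor holds transcription off until IPTG is added in a host that supplies T7 RNA polymerase. The short fragment annotated as a T7 gene 10-derived solubility tag lies between the Pc sequence and the terminator; the record does not indicate that it is part of the expressed protein, and it may simply be residual vector sequence.

Propagation relies on a pBR322-type origin together with rop and the bom region, which matches the low-copy designation in the catalogue. Selection is by ampicillin through the β-lactamase gene. The several tetracycline-resistance fragments in the annotation are non-functional remnants of the pBR322 ancestry, interrupted by the expression cassette and lacI.

According to the record, the purified PC(1-86)-H6 protein was used in pull-down assays with GST-tagged CBP, as part of work on direct binding of Polycomb to CBP's catalytic domain and the resulting inhibition of its histone acetylation activity.
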