Addgene plasmid #183780: pET-PC(1-86)-H6
Purpose: Express PC(1-86)-H6 in E. coli. PC(1-86)-H6 was used for GST-CBP pull-down assays
Depositing lab: Peter Harte. Depositing organization: Case Western Reserve University. Publication: Polycomb inhibits histone acetylation by CBP by binding directly to its catalytic domain. Tie F, Banerjee R, Fu C, Stratton CA, Fang M, Harte PJ. Proc Natl Acad Sci U S A. 2016 Feb 9;113(6):E744-53. doi: 10.1073/pnas.1515465113. Epub 2016 Jan 22. PubMed 26802126.
Backbone
  Vector backbone: pET-11d
  Backbone size w/o insert (bp): 5680
  Vector type: Bacterial Expression
Growth in bacteria
  Bacterial resistance: Ampicillin, 100 μg/mL
  Growth temperature: 37°C
  Growth strain: DH5alpha
  Copy number: Low Copy
Gene/Insert
  Gene/Insert name: Polycomb (alt name: Pc)
  Species: D. melanogaster (fly)
  Insert size (bp): 258
  Entrez Gene: Pc (a.k.a. Dmel_CG32443, CG32443, CG7618, DmPc, Dmel\CG32443, PC, Pc-G, PcG, dPC, pc)
  Promoter: T7
  Tag / fusion protein: 6 His Tag at the C-terminus
  Cloning method: Restriction Enzyme; 5′ cloning site NdeI (not destroyed); 3′ cloning site NsiI (not destroyed)
  Sequencing primers: 5′ ATGACTGGTCGAGGCAAGGGG
Resource information
  A portion of this plasmid was derived from a plasmid made by: ull length of PC clone (RE66837) was from the Berkeley Drosophila Genome Resource Center.
Terms and licenses: Academic/Nonprofit Terms; Industry Terms: Not Available to Industry
How to cite: pET-PC(1-86)-H6 was a gift from Peter Harte (Addgene plasmid # 183780 ; http://n2t.net/addgene:183780 ; RRID:Addgene_183780)
