>Addgene plasmid #183780 | pET-PC(1-86)-H6 | depositor partial sequence | sequence record 360067 | pET-PC(1-86)-H6 sequence 258 bps
ATGACTGGTCGAGGCAAGGGGAGTAAGGGGAAGTTGGGGCGCGACAATGCGACCGACGATCCAGTCGATC
TAGTGTACGCGGCTGAGAAAATCATCCAAAAGCGCGTTAAGAAGGGCGTCGTGGAGTACCGTGTCAAGTG
GAAGGGCTGGAACCAGCGCTACAACACCTGGGAACCGGAGGTAAACATCCTGGATCGCCGCCTCATCGAC
ATCTACGAACAAACGAACAAATCCTCCGGAACTCCCTCCAAGCGAGGC
